Addgene plasmid #97505: pDONR223-AKNA
Purpose: Donor Vector containing AKNA transcription factor, part of the Human TFome Collection
Depositing lab: Jussi Taipale. Publication: A comprehensive library of human transcription factors for cell fate engineering. Ng AHM, Khoshakhlagh P, Rojo Arias JE, Pasquini G, Wang K, Swiersy A, Shipman SL, Appleton E, Kiaee K, Kohman RE, Vernet A, Dysart M, Leeper K, Saylor W, Huang JY, Graveline A, Taipale J, Hill DE, Vidal M, Melero-Martin JM, Busskamp V, Church GM. Nat Biotechnol. 2021 Apr;39(4):510-519. doi: 10.1038/s41587-020-0742-6. Epub 2020 Nov 30. PubMed 33257861.
Backbone
  Vector backbone: pDONR223
  Backbone manufacturer: Invitrogen
  Vector type: Gateway Donor Vector
Growth in bacteria
  Bacterial resistance: Spectinomycin, 50 μg/mL
  Growth temperature: 37°C
  Growth strain: DH5alpha
  Copy number: High Copy
Gene/Insert
  Gene/Insert name: AKNA
  Species: H. sapiens (human)
  Entrez Gene: AKNA (a.k.a. FLJ31001, FLJ33184, KIAA1968, RP11-82I1.4)
  Cloning method: Gateway Cloning
  Sequencing primers: 5′ M13F(-21); 3′ M13R
Terms and licenses: Academic/Nonprofit Terms; Industry Terms: Not Available to Industry
How to cite: pDONR223-AKNA was a gift from Jussi Taipale (Addgene plasmid # 97505)
