[The description below was written by a language model from this plasmid's Addgene catalogue record.]
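Description:
pDONR223-AKNA is a Gateway donor-type plasmid built on the Invitrogen pDONR223 backbone and carrying the human AKNA open reading frame, which encodes a transcription factor. It belongs to the Human TFome Collection, a comprehensive library of human transcription factor clones assembled for cell fate engineering. The plasmid is maintained in standard E. coli cloning strains at high copy number and is selected with spectinomycin. No feature table accompanies the record, so the origin of replication, the exact boundaries of the insert, the isoform represented, and whether the ORF retains a stop codon are not stated.

The insert was introduced by Gateway cloning, so in practice the plasmid serves as an entry clone. In this system, the coding sequence sits between recombination sites that allow it to be moved by site-specific recombination into compatible destination vectors without restriction digestion or ligation. The record lists no promoter, tag or reporter for AKNA. This fits the role of a donor or entry plasmid, which stores and transfers an ORF rather than expressing it. Regulatory elements, fusion tags and host-specific selection come from whichever destination vector is chosen. M13 forward and reverse primer sites flank the cloning region and allow sequence verification of the insert from both ends.

Typical use is as a source clone for shuttling AKNA into expression vectors, for example in overexpression studies or transcription factor screens aimed at directing cell identity, as in the library for which the collection was created.
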