>Addgene plasmid #97505 | pDONR223-AKNA | depositor partial sequence | sequence record 179233 | insert
ATGGCCAGCTCGGAGACTGAGATCCGCTGGGCTGAGCCTGGCCTGGGGAAGGGCCCCCAGCGGCGGCGCT
GGGCCTGGGCCGAGGACAAGAGGGATGTGGATAGAAGTAGTTCACAAAGCTGGGAAGAAGAGAGACTCTT
TCCCAATGCCACCAGCCCCGAGCTCCTAGAGGACTTCCGCCTGGCCCAGCAGCACCTGCCGCCCCTGGAG
TGGGACCCACACCCGCAGCCCGATGGGCATCAGGATTCCGAGTCAGGAGAGACTTCGGGAGAAGAGGCTG
AAGCAGAGGATGTGGACAGCCCAGCAAGTTCCCATGAGCCTCTTGCCTGGCTCCCCCAGCAGGGCCGTCA
GCTGGACATGACTGAAGAGGAGCCAGATGGGACCCTCGGAAGTCTGGAGGTTGAGGAGGCTGGAGAGAGC
TCCTCAAGGTTGGGGTATGAGGCTGGTCTCAGCTTGGAAGGCCATGGAAACACCAGCCCCATGGCTCTTG
GGCATGGTCAGGCCAGGGGCTGGGTGGCTTCTGGCGAACAAGCCAGTGGGGACAAACTTTCTGAACATTC
CGAGGTCAACCCATCCGTTGAACTCAGCCCGGCAAGGTCCTGGAGCAGTGGGACAGTGAGCCTCGACCAC
CCTAGTGACAGCCTTGATTCTACCTGGGAAGGAGAGACCGATGGCCCCCAGCCCACTGCCCTGGCAGAAA
CCTTGCCAGAGGGCCCCAGCCACCACCTCCTAAGCCCAGATGGCAGAACTGGAGGCAGTGTTGCTCGGGC
AACCCCCATGGAATTCCAGGACTCCTCAGCTCCCCCAGCCCAGAGTCCGCAGCATGCCACAGATAGATGG
AGGAGAGAAACGACCAGATTCTTCTGCCCTCAGCCCAAGGAACACATCTGGAAGCAGACAAAGACGTCAC
CTAAGCCACTCCCTTCCCGATTCATTGGCTCCATCAGCCCCCTGAATCCCCAGCCCAGGCCAACGCGGCA
GGGCAGGCCGCTGCCCAGACAGGGAGCCACTCTGGCTGGCCGCTCCTCTTCTAATGCCCCCAAGTATGGC
CGGGGGCAGTTGAACTACCCACTCCCTGATTTCTCCAAGGTAGGGCCCCGGGTGAGATTCCCCAAAGATG
AGAGCTACCGTCCCCCCAAGTCCAGAAGCCACAACAGGAAGCCTCAGGCCCCTGCCAGGCCCCTCATCTT
CAAGTCTCCAGCTGAGATTGTGCAGGAGGTGCTGTTGAGCAGTGGAGAAGCAGCCCTGGCAAAGGACACG
CCTCCTGCCCACCCTATCACCAGGGTACCCCAAGAATTTCAGACGCCTGAGCAAGCCACTGAGCTGGTCC
ATCAGCTCCAGGAAGACTACCACAGGCTCCTCACCAAGTACGCTGAGGCCGAGAACACCATTGACCAGCT
ACGCCTCGGGGCCAAGGTGAACCTGTTCTCTGACCCACCCCAGCCCAACCACAGCATCCACACGGGAATG
GTGCCCCAGGGGACCAAGGTCTTGTCCTTCACCATCCCACAGCCCCGCTCTGCAGAGTGGTGGCCGGGCC
CGGCCGAGGACCCCCAGGCCTCTGCGGCCTCAGGGTGGCCATCAGCTCGAGGAGACTTGAGCCCCTCCTC
GCTTACCAGCATGCCCACCCTGGGGTGGCTTCCGGAGAACCGGGACATCTCTGAGGACCAGTCCTCAGCA
GAGCAGACCCAGGCACTGGCTTCTCAGGCCAGCCAGTTCCTGGCCAAGGTGGAGTCCTTTGAAAGACTGA
TACAGGCAGGACGTCTCATGCCCCAGGACCAAGTCAAGGGCTTCCAGCGGCTGAAGGCTGCCCACGCGGC
CCTAGAGGAGGAGTACCTGAAGGCTTGTCGGGAGCAACACCCTGCCCAGCCGCTTGCCGGCTCCAAGGGG
ACGCCTGGAAGATTTGATCCTCGCAGGGAGCTGGAGGCAGAGATATACCGTCTGGGAAGCTGCCTGGAAG
AGCTGAAGGAACACATAGACCAGACCCAGCAAGAGCCTGAGCCGCCCGGGTCAGACTCAGCTCTGGACAG
CACCCCAGCCCTGCCCTGCCTCCATCAGCCAACGCACCTGCCTGCTCCTTCTGGACAAGCCCCCATGCCA
GCCATCAAGACCTCCTGCCCTGAGCCTGCTACCACCACTGCCGCCGCCAGCACTGGCCCCTGCCCATTGC
ACGTAAATGTGGAGGTGAGCTCTGGCAACAGTGAGGTGGAGGACAGGCCACAGGACCCCCTGGCCCGACT
CAGGCACAAGGAGCTGCAGATGGAGCAAGTTTACCATGGCCTCATGGAGCGGTACCTCAGTGTGAAGTCT
CTCCCAGAAGCCATGAGAATGGAGGAGGAGGAAGAAGGAGAGGAGGAGGAGGAGGAAGAGGGGGGAGGTG
ACTCCCTGGAAGTTGATGGGGTGGCTGCAACTCCAGGGAAAGCAGAGGCCACCAGGGTCCTCCCAAGGCA
GTGCCCGGTGCAGGCTGAGAAAAGTCATGGGGCTCCCCTGGAGGAGGCCACGGAGAAGATGGTATCTATG
AAGCCACCAGGTTTCCAGGCATCCCTGGCTAGAGACGGGCACATGTCAGGCCTGGGCAAGGCTGAGGCAG
CCCCTCCAGGCCCTGGCGTGCCACCCCACCCTCCAGGCACCAAGTCCGCAGCATCCCACCAAAGTAGTAT
GACCAGCCTGGAGGGAAGCGGCATCTCTGAGCGCCTTCCACAGAAGCCTTTGCACCGAGGCGGTGGGCCC
CACCTGGAGGAGACCTGGATGGCGTCCCCAGAGACAGACAGTGGCTTTGTGGGCTCAGAAACAAGCAGAG
TTTCACCCCTCACCCAGACTCCAGAGCACCGGCTCTCCCACATCAGCACAGCAGGAACATTAGCCCAGCC
CTTTGCTGCATCTGTGCCCAGGGATGGAGCTTCCTACCCCAAGGCCAGGGGTTCTCTGATTCCCAGAAGA
GCCACAGAGCCCAGCACACCCCGGAGCCAAGCACAGAGGTACCTCTCCAGCCCAAGTGGGCCTCTCCGGC
AGAGGGCACCCAACTTCAGCCTGGAGCGGACACTGGCAGCCGAGATGGCGGTTCCTGGCTCAGAGTTTGA
GGGGCACAAACGGATTTCTGAACAGCCCCTTCCCAACAAGACAATCAGCCCACCCCCAGCCCCCGCCCCT
GCCGCTGCGCCTCTACCCTGTGGACCAACAGAGACCATCCCCAGCTTCCTGCTCACCAGGGCAGGGCGAG
ACCAGGCCATCTGTGAGCTGCAAGAAGAGGTGTCCCGGCTTCGTCTGCGGCTGGAAGACAGCCTGCACCA
GCCACTCCAGGGCAGCCCGACACGCCCAGCATCTGCCTTTGACCGCCCCGCCCGGACCCGCGGCCGGCCA
GCAGACTCCCCAGCCACCTGGGGCTCCCATTATGGCAGTAAATCCACAGAGAGATTGCCTGGTGAGCCTA
GAGGTGAAGAGCAGATTGTCCCTCCAGGAAGGCAGCGAGCCAGGTCTTCCTCAGTGCCTCGGGAGGTGCT
CCGACTGTCCCTGAGTTCAGAATCTGAGCTGCCCTCCCTACCACTGTTCTCTGAGAAGAGCAAGACCACC
AAGGACAGTCCACAGGCAGCTCGGGATGGAAAGAGAGGGGTGGGCAGTGCTGGATGGCCAGACAGGGTCA
CCTTCCGGGGCCAATACACAGGCCACGAATACCATGTTCTGTCCCCTAAGGCGGTCCCAAAAGGCAATGG
CACAGTCTCCTGTCCCCACTGCCGGCCCATTAGGACCCAGGATGCGGGTGGTGCTGTCACAGGGGACCCA
CTGGGACCGCCTCCCGCTGATACCCTTCAGTGTCCCCTGTGTGGTCAAGTTGGGTCTCCCCCAGAGGCAG
ATGGTCCAGGCTCAGCCACCTCTGGGGCAGAGAAGGCCACCACGAGGAGAAAAGCATCTTCAACTCCCAG
CCCCAAGCAGAGGAGCAAGCAGGCGGGGTCGTCGCCACGCCCACCCCCCGGACTGTGGTATCTGGCAACA
GCGCCCCCAGCACCAGCCCCTCCAGCCTTTGCCTACATCTCCTCGGTTCCCATCATGCCTTATCCACCTG
CCGCTGTGTACTATGCGCCTGCAGGACCTACCTCAGCCCAACCAGCTGCCAAGTGGCCGCCCACAGCCTC
TCCCCCACCAGCCCGGAGACACCGGCACTCCATCCAGCTCGACCTGGGCGACCTAGAGGAGCTCAACAAG
GCCCTGAGCCGGGCCGTGCAGGCTGCCGAGAGCGTCCGCTCTACCACCAGGCAGATGAGAAGCTCGCTGT
CAGCCGACCTGCGCCAGGCTCACAGCCTGCGGGGCTCCTGCCTCTTCTGA
